Addgene plasmid #132340: PV259
Purpose: CasD plant transcriptional activator (AT-CBF1) linked constitutive expression cassette for Zea mays
Depositing lab: Joshua Young. Depositing organization: Corteva Agriscience. Publication: The repurposing of type I-E CRISPR-Cascade for gene activation in plants. Young JK, Gasior SL, Jones S, Wang L, Navarro P, Vickroy B, Barrangou R. Commun Biol. 2019 Oct 18;2:383. doi: 10.1038/s42003-019-0637-6. eCollection 2019. PubMed 31646186.
Backbone
  Vector backbone: PHP17720
  Vector type: Plant Expression
Growth in bacteria
  Bacterial resistance: Kanamycin, 50 μg/mL
  Growth temperature: 37°C
  Growth strain: DH5alpha
  Copy number: High Copy
Gene/Insert
  Gene/Insert name: CasD-AT-CBF1
  Species: A. thaliana (mustard weed); CasD (Streptococcus thermophilus); AT-CBF1 (Arabidopsis thaliana)
  Mutation: Codon optimize for expression and stability in Zea mays
  Entrez Gene: CBF1 (a.k.a. AT4G25490, ATCBF1, C-repeat/DRE binding factor 1, DRE BINDING PROTEIN 1B, DREB1B, T30C3.11, TRANSCRIPTIONAL ACTIVATOR CBF1)
  Tag / fusion protein: AT-CBF1 (C terminal on insert)
  Cloning method: Gibson Cloning
Terms and licenses: Academic/Nonprofit Terms; Industry Terms: Not Available to Industry
How to cite: PV259 was a gift from Joshua Young (Addgene plasmid # 132340 ; http://n2t.net/addgene:132340 ; RRID:Addgene_132340)
