[The description below was written by a language model from this plasmid's Addgene catalogue record and pLannotate feature annotations shown in this document.]
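Description:
PV259 is a plant expression plasmid built on the PHP17720 backbone for constitutive expression of a CRISPR-Cascade activator component in maize (Zea mays). It is propagated in E. coli as a high-copy plasmid through a ColE1/pUC-type origin and is selected with kanamycin via an aph(3')-Ia aminoglycoside phosphotransferase gene. The backbone also carries an f1 phage origin and typical cloning-vector remnants: T7 and SP6 promoters flanking the cassette, a lac promoter/operator region, lacZα and lacI fragments, a partial multiple cloning site, and small fragments of rop, bom and a Tn903 transposition gene. No plant selectable marker or T-DNA borders are annotated, so the record does not indicate a specific plant delivery route.

The payload is CasD-AT-CBF1, a fusion of the type I-E Cascade subunit CasD from Streptococcus thermophilus to the Arabidopsis thaliana transcriptional activator CBF1 (DREB1B) at its C terminus, codon-optimised for expression and stability in maize and assembled by Gibson cloning. The maize polyubiquitin (Ubi) promoter, a strong constitutive monocot promoter, lies upstream. The automated annotation recognises only a CBF1 fragment near the 3' end of the cassette; the unannotated stretch between the promoter and that fragment presumably holds the CasD coding sequence, although it is not labelled, and no terminator is annotated.

The construct supplies an activation domain tethered to one Cascade subunit, so that a crRNA-guided Cascade complex can recruit CBF1 to a target promoter. It comes from work repurposing type I-E CRISPR-Cascade for programmable gene activation in plants, where it would be used alongside constructs providing the remaining Cascade components and guide RNA.
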