Features (pLannotate 1.2.2; 16 found; start..end, strand, type, name):
      1..19      +  promoter       T7 promoter: promoter for bacteriophage T7 RNA polymerase
     54..2049    +  promoter       Ubi promoter: maize polyubiquitin gene promoter
   2806..3135    +  CDS            DREB1B (fragment): DRE1B_ARATH - Also known as CBF1 From Arabidopsis thaliana (Mouse-ear cress).
   3468..3491    -  misc_feature   MCS (fragment): pBluescript multiple cloning site
   3524..3542    -  promoter       SP6 promoter: promoter for bacteriophage SP6 RNA polymerase
   3584..3600    -  protein_bind   lac operator: The lac repressor binds to the lac operator to inhibit transcription in E. coli. This inhibition can be relieved by adding lactose or isopropyl-β-D-thiogalactopyranoside (IPTG). lac repressor encoded by lacI
   3608..3638    -  promoter       lac promoter: promoter for the E. coli lac operon
   3653..3674    -  protein_bind   CAP binding site: CAP binding activates transcription in the presence of cAMP. E. coli catabolite activator protein
   3687..3779    -  CDS            lacI (fragment): lac repressor; lacI; The lac repressor binds to the lac operator to inhibit transcription in E. coli. This inhibition can be relieved by adding lactose or isopropyl-β-D-thiogalactopyranoside (IPTG).
   3962..4550    -  rep_origin     ori: high-copy-number ColE1/pMB1/pBR322/pUC origin of replication
   4735..5550    +  CDS            KanR: aminoglycoside phosphotransferase; aph(3')-Ia; confers resistance to kanamycin in bacteria or G418 (Geneticin®) in eukaryotes
   5691..5873    +  CDS            TRA2_ECOLX (fragment): Protein predicted: Swiss-Prot protein existence level 4. Required for transposition of transposon Tn903. From Escherichia coli.
   5871..5906    +  CDS            rop (fragment): Rop protein, which maintains plasmids at low copy number; rop
   6008..6107    +  misc_feature   bom (fragment): basis of mobility region from pBR322
   6135..6563    -  rep_origin     f1 ori (sequence partly withheld): f1 bacteriophage origin of replication; arrow indicates direction of (+) strand synthesis
   6567..6724    -  CDS            lacZα (fragment): LacZα fragment of β-galactosidase; lacZ fragment
>Addgene plasmid #132340 | PV259 | addgene full sequence | sequence record 258453 | Addgene NGS Result
TAATACGACTCACTATAGGGCGAATTGGGTTACCCGGACCGAAGCTTGCATGCCTGCAGTGCAGCGTGAC
CCGGTCGTGCCCCTCTCTAGAGATAATGAGCATTGCATGTCTAAGTTATAAAAAATTACCACATATTTTT
TTTGTCACACTTGTTTGAAGTGCAGTTTATCTATCTTTATACATATATTTAAACTTTACTCTACGAATAA
TATAATCTATAGTACTACAATAATATCAGTGTTTTAGAGAATCATATAAATGAACAGTTAGACATGGTCT
AAAGGACAATTGAGTATTTTGACAACAGGACTCTACAGTTTTATCTTTTTAGTGTGCATGTGTTCTCCTT
TTTTTTTGCAAATAGCTTCACCTATATAATACTTCATCCATTTTATTAGTACATCCATTTAGGGTTTAGG
GTTAATGGTTTTTATAGACTAATTTTTTTAGTACATCTATTTTATTCTATTTTAGCCTCTAAATTAAGAA
AACTAAAACTCTATTTTAGTTTTTTTATTTAATAATTTAGATATAAAATAGAATAAAATAAAGTGACTAA
AAATTAAACAAATACCCTTTAAGAAATTAAAAAAACTAAGGAAACATTTTTCTTGTTTCGAGTAGATAAT
GCCAGCCTGTTAAACGCCGTCGACGAGTCTAACGGACACCAACCAGCGAACCAGCAGCGTCGCGTCGGGC
CAAGCGAAGCAGACGGCACGGCATCTCTGTCGCTGCCTCTGGACCCCTCTCGAGAGTTCCGCTCCACCGT
TGGACTTGCTCCGCTGTCGGCATCCAGAAATTGCGTGGCGGAGCGGCAGACGTGAGCCGGCACGGCAGGC
GGCCTCCTCCTCCTCTCACGGCACCGGCAGCTACGGGGGATTCCTTTCCCACCGCTCCTTCGCTTTCCCT
TCCTCGCCCGCCGTAATAAATAGACACCCCCTCCACACCCTCTTTCCCCAACCTCGTGTTGTTCGGAGCG
CACACACACACAACCAGATCTCCCCCAAATCCACCCGTCGGCACCTCCGCTTCAAGGTACGCCGCTCGTC
CTCCCCCCCCCCNCTCTCTACCTTCTCTAGATCGGCGTTCCGGTCCATGCATGGTTAGGGCCCGGTAGTT
CTACTTCTGTTCATGTTTGTGTTAGATCCGTGTTTGTGTTAGATCCGTGCTGCTAGCGTTCGTACACGGA
TGCGACCTGTACGTCAGACACGTTCTGATTGCTAACTTGCCAGTGTTTCTCTTTGGGGAATCCTGGGATG
GCTCTAGCCGTTCCGCAGACGGGATCGATTTCATGATTTTTTTTGTTTCGTTGCATAGGGTTTGGTTTGC
CCTTTTCCTTTATTTCAATATATGCCGTGCACTTGTTTGTCGGGTCATCTTTTCATGCTTTTTTTTGTCT
TGGTTGTGATGATGTGGTCTGGTTGGGCGGTCGTTCTAGATCGGAGTAGAATTCTGTTTCAAACTACCTG
GTGGATTTATTAATTTTGGATCTGTATGTGTGTGCCATACATATTCATAGTTACGAATTGAAGATGATGG
ATGGAAATATCGATCTAGGATAGGTATACATGTTGATGCGGGTTTTACTGATGCATATACAGAGATGCTT
TTTGTTCGCTTGGTTGTGATGATGTGGTGTGGTTGGGCGGTCGTTCATTCGTTCTAGATCGGAGTAGAAT
ACTGTTTCAAACTACCTGGTGTATTTATTAATTTTGGAACTGTATGTGTGTGTCATACATCTTCATAGTT
ACGAGTTTAAGATGGATGGAAATATCGATCTAGGATAGGTATACATGTTGATGTGGGTTTTACTGATGCA
TATACATGATGGCATATGCAGCATCTATTCATATGCTCTAACCTTGAGTACCTATCTATTATAATAAACA
AGTATGTTTTATAATTATTTTGATCTTGATATACTTGGATGATGGCATATGCAGCAGCTATATGTGGATT
TTTTTAGCCCTGCCTTCATACGCTATTTATTTGCTTGGTACTGTTTCTTTTGTCGATGCTCACCCTGTTG
TTTGGTGTTACTTCTGCAGGTCGACTCTAGAGGATCCATGAACGCCATGAAAACCATCCTCCTCAAGTTC
GCCGGCCCCCTCCAGAGCTGGGGCACCAGCAGCCACTTCGAAACCCGCCACACCGACTTCTACCCCAGCA
AGAGCGCGGTCATCGGCCTCCTCGCCGCCAGCCTCGGGTACAGGCGCGACGAGGATGAAAAAATCCAGAA
ATTAAATGAGCTCGACTTCGCCGTCAGGGTCGACCAGCAGGGCAACCTCCTCAGGGACTTCCACGTCGCC
CAGAAGTACACCGAGAAGGGCAAGTTCGACCGCAACTACGTCACCAACCGCTACTACCTCGAGGACGCCG
TGTTCGTCGTCGCCCTCAGCCACACCGACGACAGCTTCATCGACATCATTAAAGGCGCCCTCAAGAACCC
CTACTTCCAGCCCTTCATGGGCAGGAGGGCCCTCCCCATCACCGCCGACTTCATCCTCGGCGAAACCGAC
GTCAACCCCCTCGAGAGCCTGAAGAGCCTCAAGTGGCAGGCCAGCCTCTGGTTCATGAAAAAGAGCCACG
ACAAGGACGCCATCAGCCTCGAGGTCTACCTCGACAGCCAGCTCGTCAACAAGGACGTCTACCAGCTCCG
CCAGGACTACGTCCGCAGCTTCAGCCAGAAGGGCAGGAGGTTCGGCTTCAGGTACGAGGTCCGCGAATTA
ATCAGCGTCCAGAACCCCCACTACCTCAACAAGAATACAGAGCACAACATCTTCGAGAGCATCGGCGACA
GCAGGGCCGACCCCAAGAAGAAGAGGAAGGTGGGTCGGGCGACATGTGCCAAGGACATCCAGAAGGCCGC
TGCCGAAGCGGCGCTCGCTTTTCAGGACGAAACCTGCGACACCACCACCACCAACCACGGCCTCGACATG
GAGGAAACAATGGTGGAGGCCATCTACACGCCTGAACAGAGCGAGGGGGCTTTCTACATGGACGAGGAAA
CCATGTTCGGCATGCCCACACTCCTCGACAACATGGCCGAGGGCATGCTCCTCCCCCCCCCGAGCGTCCA
GTGGAACCACAACTACGACGGCGAAGGCGACGGCGACGTCAGCCTCTGGTCCTACTAGTCTTCGTAAGTT
AACCTAGACTTGTCCATCTTCTGGATTGGCCAACTTAATTAATGTATGAAATAAAAGGATGCACACATAG
TGACATGCTAATCACTATAATGTGGGCATCAAAGTTGTGTGTTATGTGTAATTACTAGTTATCTGAATAA
AAGAGAAAGAGATCATCCATATTTCTTATCCTAAATGAATGTCACGTGTCTTTATAATTCTTTGATGAAC
CAGATGCATTTCATTAACCAAATCCATATACATATAAATATTAATCATATATAATTAATATCAATTGGGT
TAGCAAAACAAATCTAGTCTAGGTGTGTTTTGCGAATGCGGCCGCCACCGCGGTGGAGCTCGAATTCCGG
TCCGGGTCACCCAGCTTGAGTATTCTATAGTGTCACCTAAATAGCTTGGCGTAATCATGGTCATAGCTGT
TTCCTGTGTGAAATTGTTATCCGCTCACAATTCCACACAACATACGAGCCGGAAGCATAAAGTGTAAAGC
CTGGGGTGCCTAATGAGTGAGCTAACTCACATTAATTGCGTTGCGCTCACTGCCCGCTTTCCAGTCGGGA
AACCTGTCGTGCCAGCTGCATTAATGAATCGGCCAACGCGCGGGGAGAGGCGGTTTGCGTATTGGGCGCT
CTTCCGCTTCCTCGCTCACTGACTCGCTGCGCTCGGTCGTTCGGCTGCGGCGAGCGGTATCAGCTCACTC
AAAGGCGGTAATACGGTTATCCACAGAATCAGGGGATAACGCAGGAAAGAACATGTGAGCAAAAGGCCAG
CAAAAGGCCAGGAACCGTAAAAAGGCCGCGTTGCTGGCGTTTTTCCATAGGCTCCGCCCCCCTGACGAGC
ATCACAAAAATCGACGCTCAAGTCAGAGGTGGCGAAACCCGACAGGACTATAAAGATACCAGGCGTTTCC
CCCTGGAAGCTCCCTCGTGCGCTCTCCTGTTCCGACCCTGCCGCTTACCGGATACCTGTCCGCCTTTCTC
CCTTCGGGAAGCGTGGCGCTTTCTCATAGCTCACGCTGTAGGTATCTCAGTTCGGTGTAGGTCGTTCGCT
CCAAGCTGGGCTGTGTGCACGAACCCCCCGTTCAGCCCGACCGCTGCGCCTTATCCGGTAACTATCGTCT
TGAGTCCAACCCGGTAAGACACGACTTATCGCCACTGGCAGCAGCCACTGGTAACAGGATTAGCAGAGCG
AGGTATGTAGGCGGTGCTACAGAGTTCTTGAAGTGGTGGCCTAACTACGGCTACACTAGAAGAACAGTAT
TTGGTATCTGCGCTCTGCTGAAGCCAGTTACCTTCGGAAAAAGAGTTGGTAGCTCTTGATCCGGCAAACA
AACCACCGCTGGTAGCGGTGGTTTTTTTGTTTGCAAGCAGCAGATTACGCGCAGAAAAAAAGGATCTCAA
GAAGATCCTTTGATCTTTTCTACGGGGTCTGACGCTCAGTGGAACGAAAACTCACGTTAAGGGATTTTGG
TCATGGAGCCACGTTGTGTCTCAAAATCTCTGATGTTACATTGCACAAGATAAAAATATATCATCATGAA
CAATAAAACTGTCTGCTTACATAAACAGTAATACAAGGGGTGTTATGAGCCATATTCAACGGGAAACGTC
TTGCTCGAGGCCGCGATTAAATTCCAACATGGATGCTGATTTATATGGGTATAAATGGGCTCGCGATAAT
GTCGGGCAATCAGGTGCGACAATCTATCGATTGTATGGGAAGCCCGATGCGCCAGAGTTGTTTCTGAAAC
ATGGCAAAGGTAGCGTTGCCAATGATGTTACAGATGAGATGGTCAGACTAAACTGGCTGACGGAATTTAT
GCCTCTTCCGACCATCAAGCATTTTATCCGTACTCCTGATGATGCATGGTTACTCACCACTGCGATCCCC
GGAAAAACAGCATTCCAGGTATTAGAAGAATATCCTGATTCAGGTGAAAATATTGTTGATGCGCTGGCAG
TGTTCCTGCGCCGGTTGCATTCGATTCCTGTTTGTAATTGTCCTTTTAACAGCGATCGCGTATTTCGTCT
CGCTCAGGCGCAATCACGAATGAATAACGGTTTGGTTGATGCGAGTGATTTTGATGACGAGCGTAATGGC
TGGCCTGTTGAACAAGTCTGGAAAGAAATGCATAAACTTTTGCCATTCTCACCGGATTCAGTCGTCACTC
ATGGTGATTTCTCACTTGATAACCTTATTTTTGACGAGGGGAAATTAATAGGTTGTATTGATGTTGGACG
AGTCGGAATCGCAGACCGATACCAGGATCTTGCCATCCTATGGAACTGCCTCGGTGAGTTTTCTCCTTCA
TTACAGAAACGGCTTTTTCAGAAATATGGTATTGATAATCCTGATATGAATAAATTGCAGTTTCATTTGA
TGCTCGATGAGTTTTTCTAATCAGAATTGGTTAATTGGTTGTAACACTGGCAGAGCATTACGCTGACTTG
ACGGGACGGCGGCTTTGTTGAATAAATCGAACTTTTGCTGAGTTGAAGGATCAGATCACGCATCTTCCCG
ACAACGCAGACCGTTCCGTGGCAAAGCAAAAGTTCAAAATCACCAACTGGTCCACCTACAACAAAGCTCT
CATCAACCGTGGCTCCCTCACTTTCTGGCTGGATGATGGGGCGATTCAGGCCTGGTATGAGTCAGCAACA
CCTTCTTCACGAGCCATGACATTAACCTATAAAAATAGGCGTATCACGAGGCCCTTTCGTCTCGCGCGTT
TCGGTGATGACGGTGAAAACCTCTGACACATGCAGCTCCCGGAGACGGTCACAGCTTGTCTGTAAGCGGA
TGCCGGGAGCAGACAAGCCCGTCAGGGCGCGTCAGCGGGTGTTGGCGGGTGTCGGGGCTGGCTTAACTAT
GCGGCATCAGAGCAGATTGTACTGAGAGTGCACCATATGCGGTGTGAAATACCGCACAGATGCGTAAGGA
GAAAATACCGCATCAGGAAATTGTAAGCGTTAATATTTTGTTAAAATTCGCGTTAAATTTTTGTTAAATC
AGCTCATTTTTTAACCAATAGGCCGAAATCGGCAAAATCCCTTATAAATCAAAAGAATAGACCGAGATAG
GGT
[37 nt withheld, positions 6234-6270]
AAAGAACGTGGACTCCAACGTCAAAGG
[49 nt withheld, positions 6298-6346]
T
[91 nt withheld, positions 6348-6438]
G
[124 nt withheld, positions 6440-6563]
CCATTCGCCATTCAGGCTGCGCAACTGTTGGGAAGGGCGATCGGTGCGGGCCTCTTCGCTATTACGCCAG
CTGGCGAAAGGGGGATGTGCTGCAAGGCGATTAAGTTGGGTAACGCCAGGGTTTTCCCAGTCACGACGTT
GTAAAACGACGGCCAGTGAATTG
